>Addgene plasmid #22573 | Flag-HA-USP20 | addgene full sequence | sequence record 174385 | Addgene NGS Result
CATTAATGAATCGGCCAACGCGCGGGGAGAGGCGGTTTGCGTATTGGGCGCTCTTCCGCTTCCTCGCTCA
CTGACTCGCTGCGCTCGGTCGTTCGGCTGCGGCGAGCGGTATCAGCTCACTCAAAGGCGGTAATACGGTT
ATCCACAGAATCAGGGGATAACGCAGGAAAGAACATGTGAGCAAAAGGCCAGCAAAAGGCCAGGAACCGT
AAAAAGGCCGCGTTGCTGGCGTTTTTCCATAGGCTCCGCCCCCCTGACGAGCATCACAAAAATCGACGCT
CAAGTCAGAGGTGGCGAAACCCGACAGGACTATAAAGATACCAGGCGTTTCCCCCTGGAAGCTCCCTCGT
GCGCTCTCCTGTTCCGACCCTGCCGCTTACCGGATACCTGTCCGCCTTTCTCCCTTCGGGAAGCGTGGCG
CTTTCTCATAGCTCACGCTGTAGGTATCTCAGTTCGGTGTAGGTCGTTCGCTCCAAGCTGGGCTGTGTGC
ACGAACCCCCCGTTCAGCCCGACCGCTGCGCCTTATCCGGTAACTATCGTCTTGAGTCCAACCCGGTAAG
ACACGACTTATCGCCACTGGCAGCAGCCACTGGTAACAGGATTAGCAGAGCGAGGTATGTAGGCGGTGCT
ACAGAGTTCTTGAAGTGGTGGCCTAACTACGGCTACACTAGAAGAACAGTATTTGGTATCTGCGCTCTGC
TGAAGCCAGTTACCTTCGGAAAAAGAGTTGGTAGCTCTTGATCCGGCAAACAAACCACCGCTGGTAGCGG
TGGTTTTTTTGTTTGCAAGCAGCAGATTACGCGCAGAAAAAAAGGATCTCAAGAAGATCCTTTGATCTTT
TCTACGGGGTCTGACGCTCAGTGGAACGAAAACTCACGTTAAGGGATTTTGGTCATGAGATTATCAAAAA
GGATCTTCACCTAGATCCTTTTAAATTAAAAATGAAGTTTTAAATCAATCTAAAGTATATATGAGTAAAC
TTGGTCTGACAGTTACCAATGCTTAATCAGTGAGGCACCTATCTCAGCGATCTGTCTATTTCGTTCATCC
ATAGTTGCCTGACTCCCCGTCGTGTAGATAACTACGATACGGGAGGGCTTACCATCTGGCCCCAGTGCTG
CAATGATACCGCGAGACCCACGCTCACCGGCTCCAGATTTATCAGCAATAAACCAGCCAGCCGGAAGGGC
CGAGCGCAGAAGTGGTCCTGCAACTTTATCCGCCTCCATCCAGTCTATTAATTGTTGCCGGGAAGCTAGA
GTAAGTAGTTCGCCAGTTAATAGTTTGCGCAACGTTGTTGCCATTGCTACAGGCATCGTGGTGTCACGCT
CGTCGTTTGGTATGGCTTCATTCAGCTCCGGTTCCCAACGATCAAGGCGAGTTACATGATCCCCCATGTT
GTGCAAAAAAGCGGTTAGCTCCTTCGGTCCTCCGATCGTTGTCAGAAGTAAGTTGGCCGCAGTGTTATCA
CTCATGGTTATGGCAGCACTGCATAATTCTCTTACTGTCATGCCATCCGTAAGATGCTTTTCTGTGACTG
GTGAGTACTCAACCAAGTCATTCTGAGAATAGTGTATGCGGCGACCGAGTTGCTCTTGCCCGGCGTCAAT
ACGGGATAATACCGCGCCACATAGCAGAACTTTAAAAGTGCTCATCATTGGAAAACGTTCTTCGGGGCGA
AAACTCTCAAGGATCTTACCGCTGTTGAGATCCAGTTCGATGTAACCCACTCGTGCACCCAACTGATCTT
CAGCATCTTTTACTTTCACCAGCGTTTCTGGGTGAGCAAAAACAGGAAGGCAAAATGCCGCAAAAAAGGG
AATAAGGGCGACACGGAAATGTTGAATACTCATACTCTTCCTTTTTCAATATTATTGAAGCATTTATCAG
GGTTATTGTCTCATGAGCGGATACATATTTGAATGTATTTAGAAAAATAAACAAATAGGGGTTCCGCGCA
CATTTCCCCGAAAAGTGCCACCTGACGTCTAAGAAACCATTATTATCATGACATTAACCTATAAAAATAG
GCGTATCACGAGGCCCTTTCGTCTCGCGCGTTTCGGTGATGACGGTGAAAACCTCTGACACATGCAGCTC
CCGGAGACGGTCACAGCTTGTCTGTAAGCGGATGCCGGGAGCAGACAAGCCCGTCAGGGCGCGTCAGCGG
GTGTTGGCGGGTGTCGGGGCTGGCTTAACTATGCGGCATCAGAGCAGATTGTACTGAGAGTGCACCATAT
GCGGTGTGAAATACCGCACAGATGCGTAAGGAGAAAATACCGCATCAGGCGCCATTCGCCATTCAGGCTG
CGCAACTGTTGGGAAGGGCGATCGGTGCGGGCCTCTTCGCTATTACGCCAGCTGGCGAAAGGGGGATGTG
CTGCAAGGCGATTAAGTTGGGTAACGCCAGGGTTTTCCCAGTCACGACGTTGTAAAACGACGGCGCAAGG
AATGGTGCATGCAAGGAGATGGCGCCCAACAGTCCCCCGGCCACGGGGCCTGCCACCATACCCACGCCGA
AACAAGCGCTCATGAGCCCGAAGTGGCGAGCCCGATCTTCCCCATCGGTGATGTCGGCGATATAGGCGCC
AGCAACCGCACCTGTGGCGCCGGTGATGCCGGCCACGATGCGTCCGGCGTAGAGGCGATTAGTCCAATTT
GTTAAAGACAGGATATCAGTGGTCCAGGCTCTAGTTTTGACTCAACAATATCACCAGCTGAAGCCTATAG
AGTACGAGCCATAGATAAAATAAAAGATTTTATTTAGTCTCCAGAAAAAGGGGGGAATGAAAGACCCCAC
CTGTAGGTTTGGCAAGCTAGCTTAAGTAACGCCATTTTGCAAGGCATGGAAAATACATAACTGAGAATAG
AGAAGTTCAGATCAAGGTTAGGAACAGAGAGACAGCAGAATATGGGCCAAACAGGATATCTGTGGTAAGC
AGTTCCTGCCCCGGCTCAGGGCCAAGAACAGATGGTCCCCAGATGCGGTCCCGCCCTCAGCAGTTTCTAG
AGAACCATCAGATGTTTCCAGGGTGCCCCAAGGACCTGAAATGACCCTGTGCCTTATTTGAACTAACCAA
TCAGTTCGCTTCTCGCTTCTGTTCGCGCGCTTCTGCTCCCCGAGCTCAATAAAAGAGCCCACAACCCCTC
ACTCGGCGCGCCAGTCCTCCGATAGACTGCGTCGCCCGGGTACCCGTATTCCCAATAAAGCCTCTTGCTG
TTTGCATCCGAATCGTGGACTCGCTGATCCTTGGGAGGGTCTCCTCAGATTGATTGACTGCCCACCTCGG
GGGTCTTTCATTTGGAGGTTCCACCGAGATTTGGAGACCCCTGCCCAGGGACCACCGACCCCCCCGCCGG
GAGGTAAGCTGGCCAGCGGTCGTTTCGTGTCTGTCTCTGTCTTTGTGCGTGTTTGTGCCGGCATCTAATG
TTTGCGCCTGCGTCTGTACTAGTTAGCTAACTAGCTCTGTATCTGGCGGACCCGTGGTGGAACTGACGAG
TTCTGAACACCCGGCCGCAACCCTGGGAGACGTCCCAGGGACTTTGGGGGCCGTTTTTGTGGCCCGACCT
GAGGAAGGGAGTCGATGTGGAATCCGACCCCGTCAGGATATGTGGTTCTGGTAGGAGACGAGAACCTAAA
ACAGTTCCCGCCTCCGTCTGAATTTTTGCTTTCGGTTTGGAACCGAAGCCGCGCGTCTTGTCTGCTGCAG
CGCTGCAGCATCGTTCTGTGTTGTCTCTGTCTGACTGTGTTTCTGTATTTGTCTGAAAATTAGGGCCAGA
CTGTTACCACTCCCTTAAGTTTGACCTTAGGTCACTGGAAAGATGTCGAGCGGATCGCTCACAACCAGTC
GGTAGATGTCAAGAAGAGACGTTGGGTTACCTTCTGCTCTGCAGAATGGCCAACCTTTAACGTCGGATGG
CCGCGAGACGGCACCTTTAACCGAGACCTCATCACCCAGGTTAAGATCAAGGTCTTTTCACCTGGCCCGC
ATGGACACCCAGACCAGGTCCCCTACATCGTGACCTGGGAAGCCTTGGCTTTTGACCCCCCTCCCTGGGT
CAAGCCCTTTGTACACCCTAAGCCTCCGCCTCCTCTTCCTCCATCCGCCCCGTCTCTCCCCCTTGAACCT
CCTCGTTCGACCCCGCCTCGATCCTCCCTTTATCCAGCCCTCACTCCTTCTCTAGGCGCCGGAATTAGAT
CTGCCACCATGGACTACAAGGATGACGATGACAAGCTCGATGGAGGATACCCATACGATGTTCCAGATTA
CGCTGCTCGAGGTTATCAAACAAGTTTGTACAAAAAAGTTGGCATGGGGGACTCCAGGGACCTTTGCCCT
CACCTTGACTCCATAGGAGAGGTGACCAAAGAGGACTTGCTGCTCAAATCTAAGGGAACCTGTCAGTCGT
GTGGGGTCACCGGACCAAACCTATGGGCCTGTCTGCAGGTTGCCTGCCCCTATGTTGGCTGCGGAGAATC
CTTCGCTGACCACAGCACCATTCATGCACAGGCAAAAAAGCACAACTTGACCGTGAACCTGACCACGTTC
CGACTGTGGTGTTACGCCTGTGAGAAGGAGGTATTCCTGGAGCAGCGGCTGGCAGCCCCTCTGCTGGGCT
CCTCTTCCAAGTTCTCTGAACAGGACTCCCCGCCACCCTCCCACCCTCTGAAAGCTGTTCCTATTGCTGT
GGCTGATGAAGGAGAGTCTGAGTCAGAGGATGATGACCTGAAACCTCGAGGCCTCACGGGCATGAAGAAC
CTCGGGAACTCCTGCTACATGAACGCCGCCCTGCAGGCCCTGTCCAATTGCCCGCCGCTGACTCAGTTCT
TCTTGGAGTGTGGCGGCCTGGTGCGCACAGATAAGAAGCCAGCCCTGTGCAAGAGCTACCAGAAGCTGGT
CTCTGAGGTCTGGCATAAGAAACGGCCAAGCTACGTGGTCCCCACCAGTCTGTCTCATGGGATCAAGTTG
GTCAACCCAATGTTCCGAGGCTATGCCCAGCAGGACACCCAAGAGTTCCTTCGCTGCCTGATGGACCAGC
TGCACGAGGAGCTCAAGGAGCCGGTGGTGGCCACGGTGGCGCTGACGGAGGCTCGGGACTCAGATTCGAG
TGACACGGATGAGAAACGGGAGGGTGACCGGAGCCCATCAGAAGATGAGTTCTTGTCCTGTGACTCGAGC
AGTGACCGGGGTGAGGGTGACGGGCAGGGGCGTGGCGGGGGCAGCTCGCAGGCCGAGACGGAGCTGCTGA
TCCCAGATGAGGCGGGCCGAGCCATCTCTGAGAAGGAGCGGATGAAGGACCGCAAGTTCTCCTGGGGCCA
GCAGCGTACAAACTCGGAGCAAGTGGACGAGGACGCTGATGTGGACACTGCCATGGCTGCCCTTGACCAG
CCCGCGGAGGCCCAGCCCCCGTCACCACGGTCCTCCAGCCCCTGCCGGACGCCAGAGCCGGACAATGATG
CTCACCTACGCAGCTCCTCTCGCCCCTGCAGCCCCGTCCACCACCACGAGGGCCATGCCAAGCTGTCTAG
CAGCCCCCCTCGTGCAAGCCCCGTGAGGATGGCACCGTCGTACGTGCTCAAGAAAGCCCAGGTATTGAGT
GCTGGCAGCCGGAGGCGGAAGGAGCAGCGCTACCGCAGCGTCATCTCAGACATCTTTGACGGCTCCATTC
TCAGCCTCGTGCAGTGTCTCACCTGTGACCGGGTATCCACCACAGTGGAAACGTTCCAGGACTTATCACT
GCCCATTCCTGGAAAGGAGGACCTGGCCAAGCTCCATTCAGCCATCTACCAGAATGTGCCGGCCAAGCCA
GGCGCCTGTGGGGACAGCTATGCCGCCCAGGGCTGGCTGGCCTTCATTGTGGAGTACATCCGACGGTTTG
TGGTATCCTGTACCCCCAGCTGGTTTTGGGGGCCTGTCGTCACCCTGGAAGACTGCCTTGCTGCCTTCTT
TGCCGCTGATGAGTTAAAGGGTGACAACATGTACAGCTGTGAGCGGTGTAAGAAGCTGCGGAACGGAGTG
AAGTACTGCAAAGTCCTGCGGTTGCCCGAGATCCTGTGCATTCACCTAAAGCGCTTTCGGCACGAGGTGA
TGTACTCATTCAAGATCAACAGCCACGTCTCCTTCCCCCTCGAGGGGCTCGACCTGCGCCCCTTCCTTGC
CAAGGAGTGCACATCCCAGATCACCACCTACGACCTCCTCTCGGTCATCTGCCACCACGGCACGGCAGGC
AGTGGGCACTACATCGCCTACTGCCAGAACGTGATCAATGGGCAGTGGTACGAGTTTGATGACCAGTACG
TCACAGAAGTCCACGAGACGGTGGTGCAGAACGCCGAGGGCTACGTACTCTTCTACAGGAAGAGCAGCGA
GGAGGCCATGCGGGAGCGACAGCAGGTGGTGTCCCTGGCCGCCATGCGGGAGCCCAGCCTGCTGCGGTTC
TACGTGTCCCGCGAGTGGCTCAACAAGTTCAACACCTTCGCGGAGCCAGGCCCCATCACCAACCAGACCT
TCCTCTGCTCCCACGGAGGCATCCCGCCCCACAAATACCACTACATCGACGACCTGGTGGTCATCCTGCC
CCAGAACGTCTGGGAGCACCTGTACAACAGATTCGGGGGTGGCCCCGCCGTGAACCACCTGTACGTGTGC
TCCATCTGCCAGGTGGAGATCGAGGCACTGGCCAAGCGCAGGAGGATCGAGATCGACACCTTCATCAAGT
TGAACAAGGCCTTCCAGGCCGAGGAGTCGCCGGGCGTCATCTACTGCATCAGCATGCAGTGGTTCCGGGA
GTGGGAGGCGTTCGTCAAGGGGAAGGACAACGAGCCCCCCGGGCCCATTGACAACAGCAGGATTGCACAG
GTCAAAGGAAGCGGCCATGTCCAGCTGAAGCAGGGAGCTGACTACGGGCAGATTTCGGAGGAGACCTGGA
CCTACCTGAACAGCCTGTATGGAGGTGGCCCCGAGATTGCCATCCGCCAGAGTGTGGCGCAGCCGCTGGG
CCCAGAGAACCTGCACGGGGAGCAGAAGATCGAAGCCGAGACGCGGGCCGTGTGATACCCAACTTTCTTG
TACAAAGTGGTTCGATAACGAATTCCGCCCCCCCCCCCTAACGTTACTGGCCGAAGCCGCTTGGAATAAG
GCCGGTGTGCGTTTGTCTATATGTTATTTTCCACCATATTGCCGTCTTTTGGCAATGTGAGGGCCCGGAA
ACCTGGCCCTGTCTTCTTGACGAGCATTCCTAGGGGTCTTTCCCCTCTCGCCAAAGGAATGCAAGGTCTG
TTGAATGTCGTGAAGGAAGCAGTTCCTCTGGAAGCTTCTTGAAGACAAACAACGTCTGTAGCGACCCTTT
GCAGGCAGCGGAACCCCCCACCTGGCGACAGGTGCCTCTGCGGCCAAAAGCCACGTGTATAAGATACACC
TGCAAAGGCGGCACAACCCCAGTGCCACGTTGTGAGTTGGATAGTTGTGGAAAGAGTCAAATGGCTCTCC
TCAAGCGTATTCAACAAGGGGCTGAAGGATGCCCAGAAGGTACCCCATTGTATGGGATCTGATCTGGGGC
CTCGGTGCACATGCTTTACATGTGTTTAGTCGAGGTTAAAAAAACGTCTAGGCCCCCCGAACCACGGGGA
CGTGGTTTTCCTTTGAAAAACACGATGATAATATGGCCACAACCATGACCGAGTACAAGCCCACGGTGCG
CCTCGCCACCCGCGACGACGTCCCCAGGGCCGTACGCACCCTCGCCGCCGCGTTCGCCGACTACCCCGCC
ACGCGCCACACCGTCGATCCGGACCGCCACATCGAGCGGGTCACCGAGCTGCAAGAACTCTTCCTCACGC
GCGTCGGGCTCGACATCGGCAAGGTGTGGGTCGCGGACGACGGCGCCGCGGTGGCGGTCTGGACCACGCC
GGAGAGCGTCGAAGCGGGGGCGGTGTTCGCCGAGATCGGCCCGCGCATGGCCGAGTTGAGCGGTTCCCGG
CTGGCCGCGCAGCAACAGATGGAAGGCCTCCTGGCGCCGCACCGGCCCAAGGAGCCCGCGTGGTTCCTGG
CCACCGTCGGCGTCTCGCCCGACCACCAGGGCAAGGGTCTGGGCAGCGCCGTCGTGCTCCCCGGAGTGGA
GGCGGCCGAGCGCGCCGGGGTGCCCGCCTTCCTGGAGACCTCCGCGCCCCGCAACCTCCCCTTCTACGAG
CGGCTCGGCTTCACCGTCACCGCCGACGTCGAGGTGCCCGAAGGACCGCGCACCTGGTGCATGACCCGCA
AGCCCGGTGCCTGATGCATCGATGTCGACCTGCAGCCAAGCTTATCGATAAAATAAAAGATTTTATTTAG
TCTCCAGAAAAAGGGGGGAATGAAAGACCCCACCTGTAGGTTTGGCAAGCTAGCTTAAGTAACGCCATTT
TGCAAGGCATGGAAAATACATAACTGAGAATAGAGAAGTTCAGATCAAGGTTAGGAACAGAGAGACAGCA
GAATATGGGCCAAACAGGATATCTGTGGTAAGCAGTTCCTGCCCCGGCTCAGGGCCAAGAACAGATGGTC
CCCAGATGCGGTCCCGCCCTCAGCAGTTTCTAGAGAACCATCAGATGTTTCCAGGGTGCCCCAAGGACCT
GAAATGACCCTGTGCCTTATTTGAACTAACCAATCAGTTCGCTTCTCGCTTCTGTTCGCGCGCTTCTGCT
CCCCGAGCTCAATAAAAGAGCCCACAACCCCTCACTCGGCGCGCCAGTCCTCCGATAGACTGCGTCGCCC
GGGTACCCGTGTATCCAATAAACCCTCTTGCAGTTGCATCCGACTTGTGGTCTCGCTGTTCCTTGGGAGG
GTCTCCTCTGAGTGATTGACTACCCGTCAGCGGGGGTCTTTCATGGGTAACAGTTTCTTGAAGTTGGAGA
ACAACATTCTGAGGGTAGGAGTCGAATATTAAGTAATCCTGACTCAATTAGCCACTGTTTTGAATCCACA
TACTCCAATACTCCTGAAATAGTTCATTATGGACAGCGCAGAAAGAGCTGGGGAGAATTGTGAAATTGTT
ATCCGCTCACAATTCCACACAACATACGAGCCGGAAGCATAAAGTGTAAAGCCTGGGGTGCCTAATGAGT
GAGCTAACTCACATTAATTGCGTTGCGCTCACTGCCCGCTTTCCAGTCGGGAAACCTGTCGTGCCAGCTG
Features (pLannotate 1.2.2; 23 found; start..end, strand, type, name):
    234..822     -  rep_origin     ori: high-copy-number ColE1/pMB1/pBR322/pUC origin of replication
    993..1853    -  CDS            AmpR: β-lactamase; bla; confers resistance to ampicillin, carbenicillin, and related antibiotics
   1854..1958    -  promoter       AmpR promoter: bla
   2053..2088    +  CDS            rop (fragment): Rop protein, which maintains plasmids at low copy number; rop
   2190..2289    +  misc_feature   bom (fragment): basis of mobility region from pBR322
   2295..2444    -  CDS            lacZα (fragment): LacZα fragment of β-galactosidase; lacZ fragment
   2444..2645    -  CDS            TcR (fragment): tetracycline efflux protein; tet; confers resistance to tetracycline
   2646..2744    +  CDS            env (fragment): murine leukemia virus gPr80 envelope polyprotein precursor; env; proteolytically cleaved into gp70SU and p15TM subunits
   2786..3302    +  LTR            5' LTR: 5' long terminal repeat from murine embryonic stem cell virus
   3366..3707    +  misc_feature   MESV Ψ: packaging signal of murine embryonic stem cell virus
   3774..4190    +  CDS            gag (truncated): truncated Moloney murine leukemia virus (MMLV) gag gene lacking the start codon
   4215..4235    +  CDS            FLAG (fragment): FLAG® epitope tag, followed by an enterokinase cleavage site
   4248..4274    +  CDS            3xHA (fragment): three tandem HA epitope tags
   4291..4308    +  protein_bind   attB1 (fragment): mutant version of attB; core recombination site for the Gateway® BP reaction BP Clonase™
   4314..7052    +  CDS            USP20: UBP20_HUMAN - Also known as KIAA1003, LSFR3A, VDU2. Experimental evidence at protein level: Swiss-Prot protein existence level 1. Deubiquitinating enzyme involved in beta-2 adrenergic receptor (ADRB2) recycling. Acts as a regulator of G-protein coupled receptor (GPCR) signaling by mediating the deubiquitination beta-2 adrenergic receptor (ADRB2). Plays a central role in ADRB2 recycling and resensitization after prolonged agonist stimulation by constitutively binding ADRB2, mediating deubiquitination of ADRB2 and inhibiting lysosomal trafficking of ADRB2. Upon dissociation, it is probably trans
   7057..7081    -  protein_bind   attB2: mutant version of attB; recombination site for the Gateway® BP reaction BP Clonase™
   7199..7661    +  misc_feature   IRES: internal ribosome entry site (IRES) of the encephalomyocarditis virus (EMCV)
   7675..8274    +  CDS            PuroR: puromycin N-acetyltransferase; pac from Streptomyces alboniger; confers resistance to puromycin
   8350..8864    +  LTR            3' LTR: 3' long terminal repeat from murine embryonic stem cell virus
   9026..9042    -  protein_bind   lac operator: The lac repressor binds to the lac operator to inhibit transcription in E. coli. This inhibition can be relieved by adding lactose or isopropyl-β-D-thiogalactopyranoside (IPTG). lac repressor encoded by lacI
   9050..9080    -  promoter       lac promoter: promoter for the E. coli lac operon
   9095..9116    -  protein_bind   CAP binding site: CAP binding activates transcription in the presence of cAMP. E. coli catabolite activator protein
   9129..51      -  CDS            lacI (fragment) (across the origin): lac repressor; lacI; The lac repressor binds to the lac operator to inhibit transcription in E. coli. This inhibition can be relieved by adding lactose or isopropyl-β-D-thiogalactopyranoside (IPTG).
