[The description below was written by a language model from this plasmid's Addgene catalogue record and pLannotate feature annotations shown in this document.]
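Description:
Flag-HA-USP20 is a retroviral mammalian expression plasmid of about 9.2 kb, made by Gateway LR recombination of the human USP20 open reading frame into the destination vector pDEST_LTR_N_FLAG_HA_IRES_puro. In bacteria it is maintained as a high-copy plasmid through a ColE1/pUC-type origin and selected with ampicillin via the β-lactamase gene. The small annotated fragments of rop, bom, lacZα, TcR, lacI and env are backbone remnants rather than functional elements.

The retroviral cassette is bounded by 5′ and 3′ long terminal repeats of the murine embryonic stem cell virus type. It contains the MESV Ψ packaging signal and a truncated MMLV gag segment lacking its start codon, elements that allow the transcript to be packaged into virions when viral proteins are supplied in trans. No separate internal promoter is annotated, so expression appears to be driven from the 5′ LTR. Downstream of the packaging region lie a FLAG tag and an HA tag (the latter annotated as a partial match to 3xHA), followed by an attB1 site, the unmutated USP20 coding sequence and an attB2 site. The product is USP20 carrying tandem N-terminal FLAG and HA epitopes. An EMCV IRES then directs translation of puromycin N-acetyltransferase from the same transcript, which links puromycin resistance to expression of the tagged protein.

USP20 (also called VDU2) is a deubiquitinating enzyme implicated in β2-adrenergic receptor recycling. The construct comes from a systematic study of the human deubiquitinating enzyme interaction landscape. Its design suits stable transduction of mammalian cells and epitope-based purification or detection of USP20 and its binding partners.
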