Addgene plasmid #22573: Flag-HA-USP20
Depositing lab: Wade Harper. Depositing organization: Harvard Medical School. Publication: Defining the human deubiquitinating enzyme interaction landscape. Sowa ME, Bennett EJ, Gygi SP, Harper JW. Cell. 2009 Jul 23. 138(2):389-403. 10.1016/j.cell.2009.04.042 PubMed 19615732.
Backbone
  Vector backbone: pDEST_LTR_N_FLAG_HA_IRES_puro
  Backbone manufacturer: Harper_Lab
  Backbone size w/o insert (bp): 6521
  Vector type: Mammalian Expression, Retroviral
  Selectable markers: Puromycin
Growth in bacteria
  Bacterial resistance: Ampicillin, 100 μg/mL
  Growth temperature: 37°C
  Growth strain: DH5alpha
  Copy number: High Copy
Gene/Insert
  Gene/Insert name: USP20 (alt names: ubiquitin specific peptidase 20; KIAA1003, LSFR3A, VDU2)
  Species: H. sapiens (human)
  Mutation: None
  GenBank ID: NM_006676
  Entrez Gene: USP20 (a.k.a. LSFR3A, VDU2, hVDU2)
  Tag / fusion protein: HA (N terminal on backbone); FLAG (N terminal on backbone)
  Cloning method: Gateway Cloning; 5′ cloning site GATEWAY_LR (unknown if destroyed); 3′ cloning site GATEWAY_LR (unknown if destroyed)
  Sequencing primers: 5′ CAGCCCTCACTCCTTCTCTAGG; 3′ CAAGCGGCTTCGGCCAGTAAC
Terms and licenses: Academic/Nonprofit Terms; Industry Terms: Not Available to Industry
How to cite: Flag-HA-USP20 was a gift from Wade Harper (Addgene plasmid # 22573 ; http://n2t.net/addgene:22573 ; RRID:Addgene_22573)
